Addgene plasmid #16464: p21 promoter C
Depositing lab: Bert Vogelstein. Depositing organization: Johns Hopkins University and School of Medicine. Publication: Topological control of p21WAF1/CIP1 expression in normal and neoplastic tissues. el-Deiry WS, Tokino T, Waldman T, Oliner JD, Velculescu VE, Burrell M, Hill DE, Healy E, Rees JL, Hamilton SR. Cancer Res. 1995 Jul 1. 55(13):2910-9. PubMed 7796420.
Backbone
  Vector backbone: pJFCAT1
  Backbone manufacturer: ATCC
  Backbone size w/o insert (bp): 5600
  Vector type: Mammalian Expression
Growth in bacteria
  Bacterial resistance: Ampicillin, 100 μg/mL
  Growth temperature: 37°C
  Growth strain: DH5alpha
  Copy number: High Copy
Gene/Insert
  Gene/Insert name: p21 promoter (alt name: WAF1)
  Species: H. sapiens (human)
  Insert size (bp): 1435
  GenBank ID: U03106
  Entrez Gene: CDKN1A (a.k.a. CAP20, CDKN1, CIP1, MDA-6, P21, SDI1, WAF1, p21CIP1)
  Cloning method: Restriction Enzyme
  Sequencing primers: 5′ M13-F20
Terms and licenses: Academic/Nonprofit Terms; Industry Terms: Not Available to Industry
Depositor comments: Human p21 promoter deletion-CAT reporter.
How to cite: p21 promoter C was a gift from Bert Vogelstein (Addgene plasmid # 16464 ; http://n2t.net/addgene:16464 ; RRID:Addgene_16464)
