[The description below was written by a language model from this plasmid's Addgene catalogue record.]
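Description:
p21 promoter C is a mammalian reporter plasmid built on the pJFCAT1 backbone (about 5.6 kb without insert), into which a roughly 1.4 kb fragment of the human CDKN1A promoter has been inserted by restriction enzyme cloning. CDKN1A encodes the cyclin-dependent kinase inhibitor p21, also known as WAF1 or CIP1. The depositor describes the plasmid as a human p21 promoter deletion-CAT reporter, meaning the promoter fragment is one member of a deletion series placed to drive chloramphenicol acetyltransferase, a bacterial enzyme whose activity in transfected cell lysates serves as a readout of promoter strength. The plasmid is propagated in E. coli as a high-copy construct under ampicillin selection. The record does not name the replication origin, and it lists no mammalian selection marker, so it is best regarded as a transient transfection reagent.

The record does not give the exact boundaries of the "C" fragment or state which regulatory elements it retains or lacks relative to the full-length promoter, and no feature table is provided to resolve this. In general, deletion constructs of this kind are compared side by side to map the regions of a promoter responsible for basal or induced transcription. For p21, a well-known transcriptional target of p53, such mapping typically helps distinguish p53-dependent from p53-independent control. The associated work concerns how p21 expression is controlled in normal and neoplastic tissues, which is consistent with using this plasmid to dissect the cis-acting sequences governing CDKN1A transcription in cultured mammalian cells.
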