>Addgene plasmid #16464 | p21 promoter C | addgene partial sequence | sequence record 23205 | 16464 with M13-F20
CCCCTCCTGGGCTCCATCCCCACAGCAGAGGAGAAAGAAGCCTGTCCTCCCCGAGGTCAGCTGCGTTAGA
GGAAGAAGACTGGGCATGTCTGGGCAGAGATTTCCAGACTCTGAGCAGCCTGAGATGTCAGTAATTGTAG
CTGCTCCAAGCCTGGGTTCTGTTTTTCAGTGGGATTTCTGTTCAGATGAACAATCCATCCTCTGCAATTT
TTTAAAAGCAAAACTGCAAATGTTTCAGGCACAGAAAGGAGGCAAAGGTGAAGTCCAGGGGAGGTCAGGG
GTGTGAGGTAGATGGGAGCGGATAGACACATCACTCATTTCTGTGTCTGTCAGAAGAACCAGTAGACACT
TCCAGAATTGTCCTTTATTTATGTCATCTCCATAAACCATCTGCAAATGAGGGTTATTTGGCATTTTTGT
CATTTTGGAACCACAGAAATAAAGGATGACAAGCAGAGAGCCCCGGGCAGGAGGCAAAAGTCCTGTGTTC
CAACTATAGTCATTTCTTTGCTGCATGATCTGAGTTAGGTCACCAGACTTCTCTGAGCCCCAGTTTCCCC
AGCAGTGTATACGGGCTATGTGGGGAGTATTCAGGAGACAGACAACTCACTCGTCAAATCCTCCCCTTCC
TGGCCAACAAAGCTGCTGCAACCACAGGGGTTTCTTCTGTTCAGGTGAGTGTAGGGTGTAGGGAGATTGG
TTCGAGCCCCATCNCTNCTGTTNCCC
